>Addgene plasmid #162635 | pcDNA4/TO-2xStrep-ORF68 C79A | addgene full sequence | sequence record 320569 | Addgene NGS Result
ACGGATCGGGAGATCTCCCGATCCCCTATGGTGCACTCTCAGTACAATCTGCTCTGATGCCGCATAGTTA
AGCCAGTATCTGCTCCCTGCTTGTGTGTTGGAGGTCGCTGAGTAGTGCGCGAGCAAAATTTAAGCTACAA
CAAGGCAAGGCTTGACCGACAATTGCATGAAGAATCTGCTTAGGGTTAGGCGTTTTGCGCTGCTTCGCGA
TGTACGGGCCAGATATACGCGTTGACATTGATTATTGACTAGTTATTAATAGTAATCAATTACGGGGTCA
TTAGTTCATAGCCCATATATGGAGTTCCGCGTTACATAACTTACGGTAAATGGCCCGCCTGGCTGACCGC
CCAACGACCCCCGCCCATTGACGTCAATAATGACGTATGTTCCCATAGTAACGCCAATAGGGACTTTCCA
TTGACGTCAATGGGTGGAGTATTTACGGTAAACTGCCCACTTGGCAGTACATCAAGTGTATCATATGCCA
AGTACGCCCCCTATTGACGTCAATGACGGTAAATGGCCCGCCTGGCATTATGCCCAGTACATGACCTTAT
GGGACTTTCCTACTTGGCAGTACATCTACGTATTAGTCATCGCTATTACCATGGTGATGCGGTTTTGGCA
GTACATCAATGGGCGTGGATAGCGGTTTGACTCACGGGGATTTCCAAGTCTCCACCCCATTGACGTCAAT
GGGAGTTTGTTTTGGCACCAAAATCAACGGGACTTTCCAAAATGTCGTAACAACTCCGCCCCATTGACGC
AAATGGGCGGTAGGCGTGTACGGTGGGAGGTCTATATAAGCAGAGCTCTCCCTATCAGTGATAGAGATCT
CCCTATCAGTGATAGAGATCGTCGACGAGCTCGTTTAGTGAACCGTCAGATCGCCTGGAGACGCCATCCA
CGCTGTTTTGACCTCCATAGAAGACACCGGGACCGATCCAGCCTCCGGACTCTAGCGTTTAAACTTAAGC
TTACCAATGTGGAGCCACCCCCAGTTCGAGAAGGGCGGCGGCAGCGGCGGCGGCAGCGGCGGCGGCAGCT
GGAGCCACCCCCAGTTCGAGAAGGGGGCGGCCATGTTTGTTCCCTGGCAACTCGGTACAATTACCCGTCA
CCGAGATGAGCTCCAAAAACTACTGGCAGCCTCCCTGCTCCCGGAGCACCCGGAGGAGAGCCTCGGTAAC
CCCATAATGACACAGATTCACCAGTCGCTCCAACCATCTTCCCCCTGCAGGGTCTGTCAGCTCCTATTTT
CTCTGGTCCGCGATTCGTCCACCCCCATGGGTTTCTTCGAGGACTATGCCTGCCTCGCCTTCTTCTGTCT
ATACGCCCCACACTGCTGGACCTCGACCATGGCGGCAGCGGCAGACCTGTGCGAGATCATGCATCTGCAC
TTTCCAGAAGAGGAGGCGACATACGGGCTATTCGGACCGGGTCGCCTTATGGGTATCGACTTGCAGCTGC
ACTTCTTTGTTCAAAAGTGCTTTAAGACCACCGCCGCCGAAAAAATACTGGGAATATCCAACCTGCAATT
TTTAAAATCAGAATTCATCCGGGGCATGCTCACAGGCACCATCACCTGCAACTTCTGCTTCAAAACGTCC
TGGCCCAGGACAGACAAGGAGGAGGCCACCGGCCCCACCCCATGCTGCCAGATTACAGACACCACCACCG
CACCCGCGAGCGGCATACCGGAACTAGCCCGGGCCACATTCTGCGGCGCAAGTCGCCCCACAAAGCCCAG
CCTACTTCCCGCGCTAATAGATATCTGGTCCACGAGCTCAGAGCTCCTTGACGAGCCGCGCCCTCGACTG
ATCGCAAGCGACATGAGTGAACTCAAATCCGTGGTCGCATCCCACGATCCGTTCTTCTCTCCCCCGCTTC
AGGCAGACACCTCCCAGGGTCCATGTCTAATGCACCCAACCCTGGGGCTACGATACAAAAACGGGACTGC
ATCCGTCTGCCTCCTCTGCGAGTGCCTTGCGGCACACCCAGAGGCACCCAAGGCGCTGCAGACCCTTCAG
TGCGAGGTAATGGGCCATATAGAAAACAACGTAAAGCTGGTAGACAGAATTGCCTTTGTGTTGGACAACC
CATTCGCCATGCCATATGTCTCAGATCCGCTACTTAGAGAGCTGATCCGGGGCTGTACCCCACAGGAAAT
TCACAAGCACCTGTTCTGCGACCCGCTGTGCGCCCTCAATGCTAAGGTGGTGTCAGAGGACGTACTATTC
CGCCTGCCCAGGGAGCAGGAGTATAAAAAGCTCAGGGCATCCGCGGCCGCCGGACAGCTCCTCGATGCCA
ACACCCTGTTCGACTGCGAGGTCGTGCAGACTTTGGTCTTTCTCTTTAAGGGTCTCCAAAACGCCAGGGT
GGGGAAAACCACCTCACTAGACATTATTCGGGAGCTAACCGCACAACTAAAAAGACACCGCCTAGACCTG
GCCCACCCCTCACAGACGTCACACTTGTACGCTTAATCGAGTCTAGAGGGCCCGTTTAAACCCGCTGATC
AGCCTCGACTGTGCCTTCTAGTTGCCAGCCATCTGTTGTTTGCCCCTCCCCCGTGCCTTCCTTGACCCTG
GAAGGTGCCACTCCCACTGTCCTTTCCTAATAAAATGAGGAAATTGCATCGCATTGTCTGAGTAGGTGTC
ATTCTATTCTGGGGGGTGGGGTGGGGCAGGACAGCAAGGGGGAGGATTGGGAAGACAATAGCAGGCATGC
TGGGGATGCGGTGGGCTCTATGGCTTCTGAGGCGGAAAGAACCAGCTGGGGCTCTAGGGGGTATCCCC
[124 nt withheld, positions 2799-2922]
C
[91 nt withheld, positions 2924-3014]
A
[49 nt withheld, positions 3016-3064]
CCTTTGACGTTGGAGTCCACGTTCTTT
[37 nt withheld, positions 3092-3128]
ACCCTATCTCGGTCTATTCTTTTGATTTATAAGGGATTTTGCCGATTTCGGCCTATTGGTTAAAAAATGA
GCTGATTTAACAAAAATTTAACGCGAATTAATTCTGTGGAATGTGTGTCAGTTAGGGTGTGGAAAGTCCC
CAGGCTCCCCAGCAGGCAGAAGTATGCAAAGCATGCATCTCAATTAGTCAGCAACCAGGTGTGGAAAGTC
CCCAGGCTCCCCAGCAGGCAGAAGTATGCAAAGCATGCATCTCAATTAGTCAGCAACCATAGTCCCGCCC
CTAACTCCGCCCATCCCGCCCCTAACTCCGCCCAGTTCCGCCCATTCTCCGCCCCATGGCTGACTAATTT
TTTTTATTTATGCAGAGGCCGAGGCCGCCTCTGCCTCTGAGCTATTCCAGAAGTAGTGAGGAGGCTTTTT
TGGAGGCCTAGGCTTTTGCAAAAAGCTCCCGGGAGCTTGTATATCCATTTTCGGATCTGATCAGCACGTG
TTGACAATTAATCATCGGCATAGTATATCGGCATAGTATAATACGACAAGGTGAGGAACTAAACCATGGC
CAAGTTGACCAGTGCCGTTCCGGTGCTCACCGCGCGCGACGTCGCCGGAGCGGTCGAGTTCTGGACCGAC
CGGCTCGGGTTCTCCCGGGACTTCGTGGAGGACGACTTCGCCGGTGTGGTCCGGGACGACGTGACCCTGT
TCATCAGCGCGGTCCAGGACCAGGTGGTGCCGGACAACACCCTGGCCTGGGTGTGGGTGCGCGGCCTGGA
CGAGCTGTACGCCGAGTGGTCGGAGGTCGTGTCCACGAACTTCCGGGACGCCTCCGGGCCGGCCATGACC
GAGATCGGCGAGCAGCCGTGGGGGCGGGAGTTCGCCCTGCGCGACCCGGCCGGCAACTGCGTGCACTTCG
TGGCCGAGGAGCAGGACTGACACGTGCTACGAGATTTCGATTCCACCGCCGCCTTCTATGAAAGGTTGGG
CTTCGGAATCGTTTTCCGGGACGCCGGCTGGATGATCCTCCAGCGCGGGGATCTCATGCTGGAGTTCTTC
GCCCACCCCAACTTGTTTATTGCAGCTTATAATGGTTACAAATAAAGCAATAGCATCACAAATTTCACAA
ATAAAGCATTTTTTTCACTGCATTCTAGTTGTGGTTTGTCCAAACTCATCAATGTATCTTATCATGTCTG
TATACCGTCGACCTCTAGCTAGAGCTTGGCGTAATCATGGTCATAGCTGTTTCCTGTGTGAAATTGTTAT
CCGCTCACAATTCCACACAACATACGAGCCGGAAGCATAAAGTGTAAAGCCTGGGGTGCCTAATGAGTGA
GCTAACTCACATTAATTGCGTTGCGCTCACTGCCCGCTTTCCAGTCGGGAAACCTGTCGTGCCAGCTGCA
TTAATGAATCGGCCAACGCGCGGGGAGAGGCGGTTTGCGTATTGGGCGCTCTTCCGCTTCCTCGCTCACT
GACTCGCTGCGCTCGGTCGTTCGGCTGCGGCGAGCGGTATCAGCTCACTCAAAGGCGGTAATACGGTTAT
CCACAGAATCAGGGGATAACGCAGGAAAGAACATGTGAGCAAAAGGCCAGCAAAAGGCCAGGAACCGTAA
AAAGGCCGCGTTGCTGGCGTTTTTCCATAGGCTCCGCCCCCCTGACGAGCATCACAAAAATCGACGCTCA
AGTCAGAGGTGGCGAAACCCGACAGGACTATAAAGATACCAGGCGTTTCCCCCTGGAAGCTCCCTCGTGC
GCTCTCCTGTTCCGACCCTGCCGCTTACCGGATACCTGTCCGCCTTTCTCCCTTCGGGAAGCGTGGCGCT
TTCTCATAGCTCACGCTGTAGGTATCTCAGTTCGGTGTAGGTCGTTCGCTCCAAGCTGGGCTGTGTGCAC
GAACCCCCCGTTCAGCCCGACCGCTGCGCCTTATCCGGTAACTATCGTCTTGAGTCCAACCCGGTAAGAC
ACGACTTATCGCCACTGGCAGCAGCCACTGGTAACAGGATTAGCAGAGCGAGGTATGTAGGCGGTGCTAC
AGAGTTCTTGAAGTGGTGGCCTAACTACGGCTACACTAGAAGAACAGTATTTGGTATCTGCGCTCTGCTG
AAGCCAGTTACCTTCGGAAAAAGAGTTGGTAGCTCTTGATCCGGCAAACAAACCACCGCTGGTAGCGGTG
GTTTTTTTGTTTGCAAGCAGCAGATTACGCGCAGAAAAAAAGGATCTCAAGAAGATCCTTTGATCTTTTC
TACGGGGTCTGACGCTCAGTGGAACGAAAACTCACGTTAAGGGATTTTGGTCATGAGATTATCAAAAAGG
ATCTTCACCTAGATCCTTTTAAATTAAAAATGAAGTTTTAAATCAATCTAAAGTATATATGAGTAAACTT
GGTCTGACAGTTACCAATGCTTAATCAGTGAGGCACCTATCTCAGCGATCTGTCTATTTCGTTCATCCAT
AGTTGCCTGACTCCCCGTCGTGTAGATAACTACGATACGGGAGGGCTTACCATCTGGCCCCAGTGCTGCA
ATGATACCGCGAGACCCACGCTCACCGGCTCCAGATTTATCAGCAATAAACCAGCCAGCCGGAAGGGCCG
AGCGCAGAAGTGGTCCTGCAACTTTATCCGCCTCCATCCAGTCTATTAATTGTTGCCGGGAAGCTAGAGT
AAGTAGTTCGCCAGTTAATAGTTTGCGCAACGTTGTTGCCATTGCTACAGGCATCGTGGTGTCACGCTCG
TCGTTTGGTATGGCTTCATTCAGCTCCGGTTCCCAACGATCAAGGCGAGTTACATGATCCCCCATGTTGT
GCAAAAAAGCGGTTAGCTCCTTCGGTCCTCCGATCGTTGTCAGAAGTAAGTTGGCCGCAGTGTTATCACT
CATGGTTATGGCAGCACTGCATAATTCTCTTACTGTCATGCCATCCGTAAGATGCTTTTCTGTGACTGGT
GAGTACTCAACCAAGTCATTCTGAGAATAGTGTATGCGGCGACCGAGTTGCTCTTGCCCGGCGTCAATAC
GGGATAATACCGCGCCACATAGCAGAACTTTAAAAGTGCTCATCATTGGAAAACGTTCTTCGGGGCGAAA
ACTCTCAAGGATCTTACCGCTGTTGAGATCCAGTTCGATGTAACCCACTCGTGCACCCAACTGATCTTCA
GCATCTTTTACTTTCACCAGCGTTTCTGGGTGAGCAAAAACAGGAAGGCAAAATGCCGCAAAAAAGGGAA
TAAGGGCGACACGGAAATGTTGAATACTCATACTCTTCCTTTTTCAATATTATTGAAGCATTTATCAGGG
TTATTGTCTCATGAGCGGATACATATTTGAATGTATTTAGAAAAATAAACAAATAGGGGTTCCGCGCACA
TTTCCCCGAAAAGTGCCACCTGACGTCG
Features (pLannotate 1.2.2; 23 found; start..end, strand, type, name):
     27..79      -  misc_feature   bom (fragment): basis of mobility region from pBR322
    234..613     +  enhancer       CMV enhancer: human cytomegalovirus immediate early enhancer
    614..817     +  promoter       CMV promoter: human cytomegalovirus (CMV) immediate early promoter
    819..838     +  promoter       PLtetO-1 promoter (fragment): modified phage lambda PL promoter with tet operator sites (Lutz and Bujard, 1997)
    840..859     +  promoter       PLtetO-1 promoter (fragment): modified phage lambda PL promoter with tet operator sites (Lutz and Bujard, 1997)
    867..900     +  promoter       TRE3GV promoter (fragment): 3rd-generation Tet-responsive promoter that can be activated by binding of Tet-On® 3G, optimized for retroviral and lentiviral vectors
    989..1012    +  CDS            Twin-Strep-tag (fragment): two Strep-Tag®II moieties connected by a linker for enhanced binding to Strep-Tactin®, an engineered form of streptavidin (Schmidt et al., 2013)
   1083..2483    +  CDS            ORF68: UL32_HHV8P - Protein inferred from homology: Swiss-Prot protein existence level 3. Plays a role in efficient localization of neo-synthesized capsids to nuclear replication compartments, thereby controlling cleavage and packaging of virus genomic DNA. From Human herpesvirus 8 type P (isolate GK18) (HHV-8) (Kaposi's sarcoma-associated herpesvirus).
   2529..2753    +  polyA_signal   bGH poly(A) signal: bovine growth hormone polyadenylation signal
   2757..2778    +  promoter       SV40 promoter (fragment): SV40 enhancer and early promoter
   2799..3227    +  rep_origin     f1 ori (sequence partly withheld): f1 bacteriophage origin of replication; arrow indicates direction of (+) strand synthesis
   3241..3570    +  promoter       SV40 promoter: SV40 enhancer and early promoter
   3618..3665    +  promoter       EM7 promoter: synthetic bacterial promoter&nbsp
   3684..4058    +  CDS            BleoR: antibiotic-binding protein; Sh ble from Streptoalloteichus hindustanus; confers resistance to bleomycin, phleomycin, and Zeocin™
   4068..4193    +  CDS            ble (fragment): BLE_KLEPN - Experimental evidence at protein level: Swiss-Prot protein existence level 1. Binding protein with a strong affinity to the bleomycin family of antibiotics. Binds to CL990; an antimitotic-antibiotic compound. From Klebsiella pneumoniae.
   4188..4309    +  polyA_signal   SV40 poly(A) signal: SV40 polyadenylation signal
   4382..4398    -  protein_bind   lac operator: The lac repressor binds to the lac operator to inhibit transcription in E. coli. This inhibition can be relieved by adding lactose or isopropyl-β-D-thiogalactopyranoside (IPTG). lac repressor encoded by lacI
   4406..4436    -  promoter       lac promoter: promoter for the E. coli lac operon
   4451..4472    -  protein_bind   CAP binding site: CAP binding activates transcription in the presence of cAMP. E. coli catabolite activator protein
   4485..4577    -  CDS            lacI (fragment): lac repressor; lacI; The lac repressor binds to the lac operator to inhibit transcription in E. coli. This inhibition can be relieved by adding lactose or isopropyl-β-D-thiogalactopyranoside (IPTG).
   4760..5348    -  rep_origin     ori: high-copy-number ColE1/pMB1/pBR322/pUC origin of replication
   5519..6379    -  CDS            AmpR: β-lactamase; bla; confers resistance to ampicillin, carbenicillin, and related antibiotics
   6380..6484    -  promoter       AmpR promoter: bla
