[The description below was written by a language model from this plasmid's Addgene catalogue record and pLannotate feature annotations shown in this document.]
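Description:
pcDNA4/TO-2xStrep-ORF68 C79A is a mammalian expression plasmid of about 6.5 kb built on the Invitrogen pcDNA4/TO backbone. It carries the ORF68 gene of Kaposi's sarcoma-associated herpesvirus (KSHV, HHV-8) with cysteine 79 changed to alanine. The plasmid is maintained in E. coli at high copy through a ColE1/pUC-type origin and selected with ampicillin via the β-lactamase gene. An f1 origin is also present. For selection in mammalian cells, a Sh ble (BleoR) cassette confers Zeocin resistance. This cassette is driven by the SV40 early promoter in mammalian cells and by the EM7 promoter in bacteria, and it ends in an SV40 polyadenylation signal.

The expression cassette uses the human CMV immediate-early enhancer and promoter. Two short tet operator elements follow the promoter; the annotation software labels them as PLtetO-1 and TRE fragments. This is the characteristic "TO" arrangement. In cells that express the Tet repressor, transcription is held off until tetracycline or doxycycline is added. In cells lacking the repressor, the promoter is constitutively active. Downstream lies an N-terminal 2xStrep-tag II (only partly recognised in the feature table) fused to the 1,401 bp ORF68 coding sequence, and the cassette is terminated by the bovine growth hormone polyadenylation signal.

ORF68 is annotated as a homologue of the herpesvirus UL32 family, which is implicated in the cleavage and packaging of viral genomic DNA into capsids. The Strep tag allows affinity capture on Strep-Tactin and detection of the protein. The associated publication concerns a pentameric ring protein required for herpesviral packaging, so this point mutant was presumably used to test the contribution of C79 to ORF68 structure or function. The record does not state the specific role of that residue.
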