Addgene plasmid #162635: pcDNA4/TO-2xStrep-ORF68 C79A
Purpose: Expresses N-terminal 2x-Strep-tagged ORF68 C79A in mammalian cells
Depositing lab: Britt Glaunsinger. Depositing organization: University of California, Berkeley. Publication: A pentameric protein ring with novel architecture is required for herpesviral packaging. Didychuk AL, Gates SN, Gardner MR, Strong LM, Martin A, Glaunsinger BA. Elife. 2021 Feb 8;10. pii: 62261. doi: 10.7554/eLife.62261. PubMed 33554858.
Backbone
  Vector backbone: pcDNA4/TO
  Backbone manufacturer: Invitrogen
  Backbone size w/o insert (bp): 5111
  Total vector size (bp): 6512
  Vector type: Mammalian Expression
  Selectable markers: Zeocin
Growth in bacteria
  Bacterial resistance: Ampicillin, 100 μg/mL
  Growth temperature: 37°C
  Growth strain: DH5alpha
  Copy number: High Copy
Gene/Insert
  Gene/Insert name: ORF68
  Species: KSHV (HHV-8)
  Insert size (bp): 1401
  Mutation: Amino acid C79 mutated to alanine
  Promoter: CMV
  Tag / fusion protein: N-terminal 2xStrep-Tag II (N terminal on backbone)
  Cloning method: Ligation Independent Cloning
  Sequencing primers: 5′ CGCAAATGGGCGGTAGGCGTG; 3′ ACAGTGGGAGTGGCACCTT
Terms and licenses: Academic/Nonprofit Terms; Industry Terms: Not Available to Industry
How to cite: pcDNA4/TO-2xStrep-ORF68 C79A was a gift from Britt Glaunsinger (Addgene plasmid # 162635 ; http://n2t.net/addgene:162635 ; RRID:Addgene_162635)
